Addgene plasmid #159830: pSEM271 - MCS mosTI NeoR target
Purpose: Single copy or array insertion by MosTI using split NeoR selection
Depositing lab: Christian Froekjaer-Jensen. Depositing organization: King Abdullah University of Science and Technology (KAUST). Publication: Modular safe-harbor transgene insertion (MosTI) for targeted single-copy and extrachromosomal array integration in C. elegans. El Mouridi S, Alkhaldi F, Frokjaer-Jensen C. G3 (Bethesda). 2022 Jul 28. pii: 6651068. doi: 10.1093/g3journal/jkac184. PubMed 35900171.
Backbone
  Vector backbone: pTwist+Amp+High+Copy
  Vector type: Worm Expression
Growth in bacteria
  Bacterial resistance: Ampicillin, 100 μg/mL
  Growth temperature: 37°C
  Growth strain: DH5alpha
  Copy number: High Copy
Gene/Insert
  Gene/Insert name: MCS mosTI NeoR target
  Species: C. elegans (nematode)
  Mutation: Not applicable
  Cloning method: Unknown
Terms and licenses: Academic/Nonprofit Terms; Industry Terms: Not Available to Industry
Depositor comments: See www.wormbuilder.org for more information. Please visit https://www.biorxiv.org/content/10.1101/2022.04.19.488726v3 for bioRxiv preprint.
How to cite: pSEM271 - MCS mosTI NeoR target was a gift from Christian Froekjaer-Jensen (Addgene plasmid # 159830 ; http://n2t.net/addgene:159830 ; RRID:Addgene_159830)
