[The description below was written by a language model from this plasmid's Addgene catalogue record and pLannotate feature annotations shown in this document.]
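Description:
pSEM271 - MCS mosTI NeoR target is a small (about 3.2 kb) C. elegans targeting plasmid built on the pTwist Amp High Copy backbone. It is propagated in E. coli through a high-copy ColE1/pUC-type origin and selected with ampicillin via the β-lactamase gene and its native promoter. It belongs to the MosTI (modular safe-harbor transgene insertion) toolkit and is catalogued as a worm expression vector. Its stated purpose is to insert transgenes as single copies, or to integrate extrachromosomal arrays, using split NeoR selection.

The payload is compact. The annotation detects two separate fragments of the neo (nptII) aminoglycoside phosphotransferase coding sequence on the forward strand. The gap between them may be an intron of the kind commonly placed in worm transgenes, although the record does not say so. No promoter for neo is annotated, and only part of the coding sequence is present. This fits a split-marker design, in which the plasmid supplies an incomplete NeoR and a functional resistance gene should be reconstituted only when the plasmid recombines correctly with a complementary portion at the genomic landing site. On that reading, drug resistance reports targeted insertion rather than mere carriage of the plasmid, but the record does not describe the landing site or the homology arrangement.

Immediately downstream lie a loxP site and a pUC-derived multiple cloning site fragment, where the user's transgene of interest is placed. The loxP site suggests an option for Cre-mediated excision or recombination after insertion, though the record does not state its role. The attB1-like site and the short lacZα fragment appear to be backbone remnants rather than functional parts of the design.
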