Features (pLannotate 1.2.2; 9 found; start..end, strand, type, name):
     29..283     +  CDS            neo (fragment): KKA2_KLEPN - Also known as kan, nptII. Experimental evidence at protein level: Swiss-Prot protein existence level 1. Resistance to kanamycin, neomycin, paromomycin, ribostamycin, butirosin and gentamicin B. From Klebsiella pneumoniae.
    442..543     +  CDS            neo (fragment): KKA2_KLEPN - Also known as kan, nptII. Experimental evidence at protein level: Swiss-Prot protein existence level 1. Resistance to kanamycin, neomycin, paromomycin, ribostamycin, butirosin and gentamicin B. From Klebsiella pneumoniae.
    588..621     +  protein_bind   loxP: Cre-mediated recombination occurs in the 8-bp core sequence (GCATACAT). Cre recombinase
    640..690     -  misc_feature   MCS (fragment): pUC18/19 multiple cloning site
   1257..1845    -  rep_origin     ori: high-copy-number ColE1/pMB1/pBR322/pUC origin of replication
   1962..1986    -  protein_bind   attB1: mutant version of attB; recombination site for the Gateway® BP reaction BP Clonase™
   2086..2946    -  CDS            AmpR: β-lactamase; bla; confers resistance to ampicillin, carbenicillin, and related antibiotics
   2947..3051    -  promoter       AmpR promoter: bla
   3138..17      -  CDS            lacZα (fragment) (across the origin): LacZα fragment of β-galactosidase; lacZ fragment
>Addgene plasmid #159830 | pSEM271 - MCS mosTI NeoR target | addgene full sequence | sequence record 317748 | Addgene NGS Result
GTAAAACGACGGCCAGTCATGCATAATCCGCACGCATCTGGAATAAGGAAGTGCCATTCCGCCTGACCTC
GAAGAACATCAAGGTTTAGCACCGGCTGAACTTTTCGCTCGACTTAAAGCCCGTATGCCAGATGGTGAGG
ACCTTGTCGTAACCCACGGAGATGCTTGCCTTCCAAATATAATGGTCGAAAATGGTCGATTCAGTGGCTT
CATTGATTGTGGAAGACTCGGAGTGGCGGACCGATATCAGGATATAGCGCTTGCGACGCGAGATATTGCC
GAAGGTAAGTTTTCAAAAAATTAAGATTCAGTTATGGGGCTTCAGACTCGCAATGGGTTTTCAGGCTTTC
CCTATCCAAAACGCTCGTTCGAGTGTTTCAGTTCGGTATGTCGAGGCGTTACCGGACGGAAAATATTTAA
AATAAAATCCTCGTCATTTCAGAGTTGGGAGGCGAATGGGCAGACAGATTCCTGGTTCTTTACGGAATAG
CCGCCCCGGACTCTCAACGTATTGCTTTTTATAGATTATTGGATGAGTTTTTCTGATCTGTTCGTTGTTC
CAATAAATTGTTATTGTTCCCTATTTGATAACTTCGTATAGCATACATTATACGAAGTTATTGCCTGAGA
CCAGCTAGCAAGCTTGCATGCCTGCAGGTCGACTCTAGAGGATCCCCGGGTACCGAGCTCAGGTCTCTGA
GCTAGCGGGAGCTCAGGAAACGGAGAATCTGTGCGGCAATGTCTTATCATTTGAAACGCGCCGTATCGAT
GCTGACATCATGCGGCTCCCGTGTTAGTCGAGAAGATGGGTACGGGCCTTTATTCATCCAACACTCTACG
GCTTCTTCAAGAGCTAGTAGGGCACCCTGTAGTTGGAAAGGGATTATTTCGTATGGCGAGCCCATACCGT
CTTTCTTGCGGAAGCTTAACACGATAGGAAGTTGGATAGTTTCGAACGATGGTTCCATACGGAACGCTGT
CTCAAGGATGAGTCTGACGGAGTGTAACTCGAAGGCTAGGTGGAGGCTCAGTGATGATAAGTCTGCGATG
GTGGATGCATGTGTCATGGTCATAGCTGTTTCCTGTGTGAAATTGTTATCCGCTCAGAGGGCACAATCCT
ATTCCGCGCTATCCGACAATCTCCAAGACATTAGGTGGAGTTCAGTTCGGCGTATGGCATATGTCGCTGG
AAAGAACATGTGAGCAAAAGGCCAGCAAAAGGCCAGGAACCGTAAAAAGGCCGCGTTGCTGGCGTTTTTC
CATAGGCTCCGCCCCCCTGACGAGCATCACAAAAATCGACGCTCAAGTCAGAGGTGGCGAAACCCGACAG
GACTATAAAGATACCAGGCGTTTCCCCCTGGAAGCTCCCTCGTGCGCTCTCCTGTTCCGACCCTGCCGCT
TACCGGATACCTGTCCGCCTTTCTCCCTTCGGGAAGCGTGGCGCTTTCTCATAGCTCACGCTGTAGGTAT
CTCAGTTCGGTGTAGGTCGTTCGCTCCAAGCTGGGCTGTGTGCACGAACCCCCCGTTCAGCCCGACCGCT
GCGCCTTATCCGGTAACTATCGTCTTGAGTCCAACCCGGTAAGACACGACTTATCGCCACTGGCAGCAGC
CACTGGTAACAGGATTAGCAGAGCGAGGTATGTAGGCGGTGCTACAGAGTTCTTGAAGTGGTGGCCTAAC
TACGGCTACACTAGAAGAACAGTATTTGGTATCTGCGCTCTGCTGAAGCCAGTTACCTTCGGAAAAAGAG
TTGGTAGCTCTTGATCCGGCAAACAAACCACCGCTGGTAGCGGTGGTTTTTTTGTTTGCAAGCAGCAGAT
TACGCGCAGAAAAAAAGGATCTCAAGAAGATCCTTTGATCTTTTCTACGGGGTCTGACGCTCTATTCAAC
AAAGCCGCCGTCCCGTCAAGTCAGCGTAAATGGGTAGGGGGCTTCAAATCGTCCTCGTGATACCAATTCG
GAGCCTGCTTTTTTGTACAAACTTGTTGATAATGGCAATTCAAGGATCTTCACCTAGATCCTTTTAAATT
AAAAATGAAGTTTTAAATCAATCTAAAGTATATATGAGTAAACTTGGTCTGACAGTTACCAATGCTTAAT
CAGTGAGGCACCTATCTCAGCGATCTGTCTATTTCGTTCATCCATAGTTGCCTGACTCCCCGTCGTGTAG
ATAACTACGATACGGGAGGGCTTACCATCTGGCCCCAGTGCTGCAATGATACCGCGAGAGCCACGCTCAC
CGGCTCCAGATTTATCAGCAATAAACCAGCCAGCCGGAAGGGCCGAGCGCAGAAGTGGTCCTGCAACTTT
ATCCGCCTCCATCCAGTCTATTAATTGTTGCCGGGAAGCTAGAGTAAGTAGTTCGCCAGTTAATAGTTTG
CGCAACGTTGTTGCCATTGCTACAGGCATCGTGGTGTCACGCTCGTCGTTTGGTATGGCTTCATTCAGCT
CCGGTTCCCAACGATCAAGGCGAGTTACATGATCCCCCATGTTGTGCAAAAAAGCGGTTAGCTCCTTCGG
TCCTCCGATCGTTGTCAGAAGTAAGTTGGCCGCAGTGTTATCACTCATGGTTATGGCAGCACTGCATAAT
TCTCTTACTGTCATGCCATCCGTAAGATGCTTTTCTGTGACTGGTGAGTACTCAACCAAGTCATTCTGAG
AATAGTGTATGCGGCGACCGAGTTGCTCTTGCCCGGCGTCAATACGGGATAATACCGCGCCACATAGCAG
AACTTTAAAAGTGCTCATCATTGGAAAACGTTCTTCGGGGCGAAAACTCTCAAGGATCTTACCGCTGTTG
AGATCCAGTTCGATGTAACCCACTCGTGCACCCAACTGATCTTCAGCATCTTTTACTTTCACCAGCGTTT
CTGGGTGAGCAAAAACAGGAAGGCAAAATGCCGCAAAAAAGGGAATAAGGGCGACACGGAAATGTTGAAT
ACTCATACTCTTCCTTTTTCAATATTATTGAAGCATTTATCAGGGTTATTGTCTCATGAGCGGATACATA
TTTGAATGTATTTAGAAAAATAAACAAATAGGGGTTCCGCGCACATTTCCCCGAAAAGTGCCAGATACCT
GAAACAAAACCCATCGTACGGCCAAGGAAGTCTCCAATAACTGTGATCCACCACAAGCGCCAGGGTTTTC
CCAGTCACGACGTT
